Addgene plasmid #75641: HSPB8 gRNA (BRDN0001146985)
Purpose: 3rd generation lentiviral gRNA plasmid targeting human HSPB8
Depositing lab: John Doench & David Root. Depositing organization: Broad Institute. Publication: Optimized sgRNA design to maximize activity and minimize off-target effects of CRISPR-Cas9. Doench JG, Fusi N, Sullender M, Hegde M, Vaimberg EW, Donovan KF, Smith I, Tothova Z, Wilen C, Orchard R, Virgin HW, Listgarten J, Root DE. Nat Biotechnol. 2016 Jan 18. doi: 10.1038/nbt.3437. PubMed 26780180.
Backbone
  Vector backbone: lentiGuide-Puro
  Backbone manufacturer: Zhang Lab (Addgene plasmid # 52963)
  Vector type: Mammalian Expression, Lentiviral, CRISPR
  Selectable markers: Puromycin
Growth in bacteria
  Bacterial resistance: Ampicillin, 100 μg/mL
  Growth temperature: 37°C
  Growth strain: DH5alpha
  Copy number: High Copy
Gene/Insert
  Gene/Insert name: HSPB8 (alt names: HSPB8; NM_014365.2)
  gRNA/shRNA sequence: AAGAGGCTGTCAAGTCGTCT
  Species: H. sapiens (human)
  Entrez Gene: HSPB8 (a.k.a. CMT2L, DHMN2, E2IG1, H11, HMN2, HMN2A, HSP22)
  Promoter: hU6
  Cloning method: Unknown
  Sequencing primers: 5′ U6-F; 3′ pS2-R
Terms and licenses: Academic/Nonprofit Terms; Industry Terms: Not Available to Industry
Depositor comments: The gRNA was designed to target the following Genbank reference sequence(s): NM_014365.2. Note that this plasmid does NOT contain Cas9. It should be used in conjunction with lentiCas9-Blast (Addgene #52962) or otherwise with cell lines already expressing Cas9. Browse the full kinome gRNA library at http://www.addgene.org/pooled-library/broadgpp-human-kinome/ or visit http://www.broadinstitute.org/rnai/public/ for detailed protocols and information.
How to cite: HSPB8 gRNA (BRDN0001146985) was a gift from John Doench & David Root (Addgene plasmid # 75641 ; http://n2t.net/addgene:75641 ; RRID:Addgene_75641)
