[The description below was written by a language model from this plasmid's Addgene catalogue record and pLannotate feature annotations shown in this document.]
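Description:
HSPB8 gRNA (BRDN0001146985) is a third-generation lentiviral CRISPR guide RNA plasmid built on the lentiGuide-Puro backbone, designed to deliver a single guide targeting the human small heat-shock protein gene HSPB8 (also known as HSP22 or H11). In bacteria it is maintained as a high-copy plasmid through a ColE1/pUC-type origin and selected with ampicillin via the β-lactamase gene. The backbone also carries an f1 origin, an SV40 origin and leftover lac and T7/T3 promoter elements from the parental cloning vector.

The lentiviral transfer cassette begins with an RSV promoter fused to a truncated HIV-1 5' LTR, which makes genomic RNA production Tat-independent, followed by the Ψ packaging signal with a partial gag sequence and the Rev response element for nuclear export of the full-length transcript. Within the proviral region, a human U6 RNA polymerase III promoter drives the HSPB8-specific spacer joined to the Streptococcus pyogenes Cas9 guide scaffold. A cPPT/CTS element follows. A separate EF-1α promoter with its intron A then expresses puromycin N-acetyltransferase for selection of transduced mammalian cells, and a WPRE boosts expression of this transcript. The cassette ends in a self-inactivating ΔU3 3' LTR, with an SV40 polyadenylation signal downstream.

The plasmid does not encode Cas9, so it must be used with a separate Cas9 vector or in cells that already express Cas9. The guide was designed against a human HSPB8 reference transcript, belongs to a human kinome guide library, and is intended for Cas9-mediated disruption of HSPB8 in transduced human cells.
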