Features (pLannotate 1.2.2; 29 found; start..end, strand, type, name):
     14..80      +  CDS            small t antigen (fragment): SV40 (simian virus 40) small t antigen
    106..317     +  promoter       EF-1α core promoter: core promoter for human elongation factor EF-1α
    318..1256    +  intron         EF-1α intron A: intron upstream of the start codon of human EF-1α
   1278..1877    +  CDS            PuroR (fragment): puromycin N-acetyltransferase; pac from Streptomyces; confers resistance to puromycin
   1893..2481    +  misc_feature   WPRE: woodchuck hepatitis virus posttranscriptional regulatory element
   2532..2551    +  misc_feature   cPPT/CTS (fragment): central polypurine tract and central termination sequence of HIV-1
   2553..2786    +  LTR            3' LTR (ΔU3): self-inactivating 3' long terminal repeat (LTR) from HIV-1
   2864..2985    +  polyA_signal   SV40 poly(A) signal: SV40 polyadenylation signal
   3025..3160    +  rep_origin     SV40 ori: SV40 origin of replication
   3181..3199    -  promoter       T7 promoter: promoter for bacteriophage T7 RNA polymerase
   3207..3362    +  CDS            lacZα (fragment): LacZα fragment of β-galactosidase; lacZ fragment
   3367..3795    +  rep_origin     f1 ori (sequence partly withheld): f1 bacteriophage origin of replication; arrow indicates direction of (+) strand synthesis
   3848..3952    +  promoter       AmpR promoter: bla
   3953..4813    +  CDS            AmpR: β-lactamase; bla; confers resistance to ampicillin, carbenicillin, and related antibiotics
   4984..5572    +  rep_origin     ori: high-copy-number ColE1/pMB1/pBR322/pUC origin of replication
   5755..5847    +  CDS            lacI (fragment): lac repressor; lacI; The lac repressor binds to the lac operator to inhibit transcription in E. coli. This inhibition can be relieved by adding lactose or isopropyl-β-D-thiogalactopyranoside (IPTG).
   5860..5881    +  protein_bind   CAP binding site: CAP binding activates transcription in the presence of cAMP. E. coli catabolite activator protein
   5896..5926    +  promoter       lac promoter: promoter for the E. coli lac operon
   5934..5950    +  protein_bind   lac operator: The lac repressor binds to the lac operator to inhibit transcription in E. coli. This inhibition can be relieved by adding lactose or isopropyl-β-D-thiogalactopyranoside (IPTG). lac repressor encoded by lacI
   5995..6013    +  promoter       T3 promoter: promoter for bacteriophage T3 RNA polymerase
   6041..6267    +  promoter       RSV promoter: Rous sarcoma virus enhancer/promoter
   6268..6448    +  LTR            5' LTR (truncated): truncated 5' long terminal repeat (LTR) from HIV-1
   6495..6620    +  misc_feature   HIV-1 Ψ: packaging signal of human immunodeficiency virus type 1
   6604..6967    +  CDS            HIV-1 gag (fragment): gag protein from human immunodeficiency virus 1; gag
   7113..7346    +  misc_feature   RRE: The Rev response element (RRE) of HIV-1 allows for Rev-dependent mRNA export from the nucleus to the cytoplasm.
   7723..7749    +  CDS            Rev (fragment): human immunodeficiency virus 1 (HIV-1) Rev protein; rev; enhances nuclear export of unspliced and incompletely spliced viral mRNAs
   7753..7993    +  promoter       U6 promoter: RNA polymerase III promoter for human U6 snRNA
   8023..8098    +  misc_RNA       gRNA scaffold: guide RNA scaffold for the Streptococcus pyogenes CRISPR/Cas9 system
   8154..8271    +  misc_feature   cPPT/CTS: central polypurine tract and central termination sequence of HIV-1
>Addgene plasmid #75641 | HSPB8 gRNA (BRDN0001146985) | addgene full sequence | sequence record 184276 | Addgene Assembled Sequence
CCCGGGTGCAAAGATGGATAAAGTTTTAAACAGAGAGGAATCTTTGCAGCTAATGGACCTTCTAGGTCTT
GAAAGGAGTGGGAATTGGCTCCGGTGCCCGTCAGTGGGCAGAGCGCACATCGCCCACAGTCCCCGAGAAG
TTGGGGGGAGGGGTCGGCAATTGATCCGGTGCCTAGAGAAGGTGGCGCGGGGTAAACTGGGAAAGTGATG
TCGTGTACTGGCTCCGCCTTTTTCCCGAGGGTGGGGGAGAACCGTATATAAGTGCAGTAGTCGCCGTGAA
CGTTCTTTTTCGCAACGGGTTTGCCGCCAGAACACAGGTAAGTGCCGTGTGTGGTTCCCGCGGGCCTGGC
CTCTTTACGGGTTATGGCCCTTGCGTGCCTTGAATTACTTCCACCTGGCTGCAGTACGTGATTCTTGATC
CCGAGCTTCGGGTTGGAAGTGGGTGGGAGAGTTCGAGGCCTTGCGCTTAAGGAGCCCCTTCGCCTCGTGC
TTGAGTTGAGGCCTGGCCTGGGCGCTGGGGCCGCCGCGTGCGAATCTGGTGGCACCTTCGCGCCTGTCTC
GCTGCTTTCGATAAGTCTCTAGCCATTTAAAATTTTTGATGACCTGCTGCGACGCTTTTTTTCTGGCAAG
ATAGTCTTGTAAATGCGGGCCAAGATCTGCACACTGGTATTTCGGTTTTTGGGGCCGCGGGCGGCGACGG
GGCCCGTGCGTCCCAGCGCACATGTTCGGCGAGGCGGGGCCTGCGAGCGCGGCCACCGAGAATCGGACGG
GGGTAGTCTCAAGCTGGCCGGCCTGCTCTGGTGCCTGGCCTCGCGCCGCCGTGTATCGCCCCGCCCTGGG
CGGCAAGGCTGGCCCGGTCGGCACCAGTTGCGTGAGCGGAAAGATGGCCGCTTCCCGGCCCTGCTGCAGG
GAGCTCAAAATGGAGGACGCGGCGCTCGGGAGAGCGGGCGGGTGAGTCACCCACACAAAGGAAAAGGGCC
TTTCCGTCCTCAGCCGTCGCTTCATGTGACTCCACGGAGTACCGGGCGCCGTCCAGGCACCTCGATTAGT
TCTCGAGCTTTTGGAGTACGTCGTCTTTAGGTTGGGGGGAGGGGTTTTATGCGATGGAGTTTCCCCACAC
TGAGTGGGTGGAGACTGAAGTTAGGCCAGCTTGGCACTTGATGTAATTCTCCTTGGAATTTGCCCTTTTT
GAGTTTGGATCTTGGTTCATTCTCAAGCCTCAGACAGTGGTTCAAAGTTTTTTTCTTCCATTTCAGGTGT
CGTGACGTACGGCCACCATGACCGAGTACAAGCCCACGGTGCGCCTCGCCACCCGCGACGACGTCCCCAG
GGCCGTACGCACCCTCGCCGCCGCGTTCGCCGACTACCCCGCCACGCGCCACACCGTCGATCCGGACCGC
CACATCGAGCGGGTCACCGAGCTGCAAGAACTCTTCCTCACGCGCGTCGGGCTCGACATCGGCAAGGTGT
GGGTCGCGGACGACGGCGCCGCCGTGGCGGTCTGGACCACGCCGGAGAGCGTCGAAGCGGGGGCGGTGTT
CGCCGAGATCGGCCCGCGCATGGCCGAGTTGAGCGGTTCCCGGCTGGCCGCGCAGCAACAGATGGAAGGC
CTCCTGGCGCCGCACCGGCCCAAGGAGCCCGCGTGGTTCCTGGCCACCGTCGGAGTCTCGCCCGACCACC
AGGGCAAGGGTCTGGGCAGCGCCGTCGTGCTCCCCGGAGTGGAGGCGGCCGAGCGCGCCGGGGTGCCCGC
CTTCCTGGAGACCTCCGCGCCCCGCAACCTCCCCTTCTACGAGCGGCTCGGCTTCACCGTCACCGCCGAC
GTCGAGGTGCCCGAAGGACCGCGCACCTGGTGCATGACCCGCAAGCCCGGTGCCTGAACGCGTTAAGTCG
ACAATCAACCTCTGGATTACAAAATTTGTGAAAGATTGACTGGTATTCTTAACTATGTTGCTCCTTTTAC
GCTATGTGGATACGCTGCTTTAATGCCTTTGTATCATGCTATTGCTTCCCGTATGGCTTTCATTTTCTCC
TCCTTGTATAAATCCTGGTTGCTGTCTCTTTATGAGGAGTTGTGGCCCGTTGTCAGGCAACGTGGCGTGG
TGTGCACTGTGTTTGCTGACGCAACCCCCACTGGTTGGGGCATTGCCACCACCTGTCAGCTCCTTTCCGG
GACTTTCGCTTTCCCCCTCCCTATTGCCACGGCGGAACTCATCGCCGCCTGCCTTGCCCGCTGCTGGACA
GGGGCTCGGCTGTTGGGCACTGACAATTCCGTGGTGTTGTCGGGGAAATCATCGTCCTTTCCTTGGCTGC
TCGCCTGTGTTGCCACCTGGATTCTGCGCGGGACGTCCTTCTGCTACGTCCCTTCGGCCCTCAATCCAGC
GGACCTTCCTTCCCGCGGCCTGCTGCCGGCTCTGCGGCCTCTTCCGCGTCTTCGCCTTCGCCCTCAGACG
AGTCGGATCTCCCTTTGGGCCGCCTCCCCGCGTCGACTTTAAGACCAATGACTTACAAGGCAGCTGTAGA
TCTTAGCCACTTTTTAAAAGAAAAGGGGGGACTGGAAGGGCTAATTCACTCCCAACGAAGACAAGATCTG
CTTTTTGCTTGTACTGGGTCTCTCTGGTTAGACCAGATCTGAGCCTGGGAGCTCTCTGGCTAACTAGGGA
ACCCACTGCTTAAGCCTCAATAAAGCTTGCCTTGAGTGCTTCAAGTAGTGTGTGCCCGTCTGTTGTGTGA
CTCTGGTAACTAGAGATCCCTCAGACCCTTTTAGTCAGTGTGGAAAATCTCTAGCAGTACGTATAGTAGT
TCATGTCATCTTATTATTCAGTATTTATAACTTGCAAAGAAATGAATATCAGAGAGTGAGAGGAACTTGT
TTATTGCAGCTTATAATGGTTACAAATAAAGCAATAGCATCACAAATTTCACAAATAAAGCATTTTTTTC
ACTGCATTCTAGTTGTGGTTTGTCCAAACTCATCAATGTATCTTATCATGTCTGGCTCTAGCTATCCCGC
CCCTAACTCCGCCCATCCCGCCCCTAACTCCGCCCAGTTCCGCCCATTCTCCGCCCCATGGCTGACTAAT
TTTTTTTATTTATGCAGAGGCCGAGGCCGCCTCGGCCTCTGAGCTATTCCAGAAGTAGTGAGGAGGCTTT
TTTGGAGGCCTAGGGACGTACCCAATTCGCCCTATAGTGAGTCGTATTACGCGCGCTCACTGGCCGTCGT
TTTACAACGTCGTGACTGGGAAAACCCTGGCGTTACCCAACTTAATCGCCTTGCAGCACATCCCCCTTTC
GCCAGCTGGCGTAATAGCGAAGAGGCCCGCACCGATCGCCCTTCCCAACAGTTGCGCAGCCTGAATGGCG
AATGGG
[124 nt withheld, positions 3367-3490]
C
[91 nt withheld, positions 3492-3582]
A
[49 nt withheld, positions 3584-3632]
CCTTTGACGTTGGAGTCCACGTTCTTT
[37 nt withheld, positions 3660-3696]
ACCCTATCTCGGTCTATTCTTTTGATTTATAAGGGATTTTGCCGATTTCGGCCTATTGGTTAAAAAATGA
GCTGATTTAACAAAAATTTAACGCGAATTTTAACAAAATATTAACGCTTACAATTTAGGTGGCACTTTTC
GGGGAAATGTGCGCGGAACCCCTATTTGTTTATTTTTCTAAATACATTCAAATATGTATCCGCTCATGAG
ACAATAACCCTGATAAATGCTTCAATAATATTGAAAAAGGAAGAGTATGAGTATTCAACATTTCCGTGTC
GCCCTTATTCCCTTTTTTGCGGCATTTTGCCTTCCTGTTTTTGCTCACCCAGAAACGCTGGTGAAAGTAA
AAGATGCTGAAGATCAGTTGGGTGCACGAGTGGGTTACATCGAACTGGATCTCAACAGCGGTAAGATCCT
TGAGAGTTTTCGCCCCGAAGAACGTTTTCCAATGATGAGCACTTTTAAAGTTCTGCTATGTGGCGCGGTA
TTATCCCGTATTGACGCCGGGCAAGAGCAACTCGGTCGCCGCATACACTATTCTCAGAATGACTTGGTTG
AGTACTCACCAGTCACAGAAAAGCATCTTACGGATGGCATGACAGTAAGAGAATTATGCAGTGCTGCCAT
AACCATGAGTGATAACACTGCGGCCAACTTACTTCTGACAACGATCGGAGGACCGAAGGAGCTAACCGCT
TTTTTGCACAACATGGGGGATCATGTAACTCGCCTTGATCGTTGGGAACCGGAGCTGAATGAAGCCATAC
CAAACGACGAGCGTGACACCACGATGCCTGTAGCAATGGCAACAACGTTGCGCAAACTATTAACTGGCGA
ACTACTTACTCTAGCTTCCCGGCAACAATTAATAGACTGGATGGAGGCGGATAAAGTTGCAGGACCACTT
CTGCGCTCGGCCCTTCCGGCTGGCTGGTTTATTGCTGATAAATCTGGAGCCGGTGAGCGTGGGTCTCGCG
GTATCATTGCAGCACTGGGGCCAGATGGTAAGCCCTCCCGTATCGTAGTTATCTACACGACGGGGAGTCA
GGCAACTATGGATGAACGAAATAGACAGATCGCTGAGATAGGTGCCTCACTGATTAAGCATTGGTAACTG
TCAGACCAAGTTTACTCATATATACTTTAGATTGATTTAAAACTTCATTTTTAATTTAAAAGGATCTAGG
TGAAGATCCTTTTTGATAATCTCATGACCAAAATCCCTTAACGTGAGTTTTCGTTCCACTGAGCGTCAGA
CCCCGTAGAAAAGATCAAAGGATCTTCTTGAGATCCTTTTTTTCTGCGCGTAATCTGCTGCTTGCAAACA
AAAAAACCACCGCTACCAGCGGTGGTTTGTTTGCCGGATCAAGAGCTACCAACTCTTTTTCCGAAGGTAA
CTGGCTTCAGCAGAGCGCAGATACCAAATACTGTTCTTCTAGTGTAGCCGTAGTTAGGCCACCACTTCAA
GAACTCTGTAGCACCGCCTACATACCTCGCTCTGCTAATCCTGTTACCAGTGGCTGCTGCCAGTGGCGAT
AAGTCGTGTCTTACCGGGTTGGACTCAAGACGATAGTTACCGGATAAGGCGCAGCGGTCGGGCTGAACGG
GGGGTTCGTGCACACAGCCCAGCTTGGAGCGAACGACCTACACCGAACTGAGATACCTACAGCGTGAGCT
ATGAGAAAGCGCCACGCTTCCCGAAGGGAGAAAGGCGGACAGGTATCCGGTAAGCGGCAGGGTCGGAACA
GGAGAGCGCACGAGGGAGCTTCCAGGGGGAAACGCCTGGTATCTTTATAGTCCTGTCGGGTTTCGCCACC
TCTGACTTGAGCGTCGATTTTTGTGATGCTCGTCAGGGGGGCGGAGCCTATGGAAAAACGCCAGCAACGC
GGCCTTTTTACGGTTCCTGGCCTTTTGCTGGCCTTTTGCTCACATGTTCTTTCCTGCGTTATCCCCTGAT
TCTGTGGATAACCGTATTACCGCCTTTGAGTGAGCTGATACCGCTCGCCGCAGCCGAACGACCGAGCGCA
GCGAGTCAGTGAGCGAGGAAGCGGAAGAGCGCCCAATACGCAAACCGCCTCTCCCCGCGCGTTGGCCGAT
TCATTAATGCAGCTGGCACGACAGGTTTCCCGACTGGAAAGCGGGCAGTGAGCGCAACGCAATTAATGTG
AGTTAGCTCACTCATTAGGCACCCCAGGCTTTACACTTTATGCTTCCGGCTCGTATGTTGTGTGGAATTG
TGAGCGGATAACAATTTCACACAGGAAACAGCTATGACCATGATTACGCCAAGCGCGCAATTAACCCTCA
CTAAAGGGAACAAAAGCTGGAGCTGCAAGCTTAATGTAGTCTTATGCAATACTCTTGTAGTCTTGCAACA
TGGTAACGATGAGTTAGCAACATGCCTTACAAGGAGAGAAAAAGCACCGTGCATGCCGATTGGTGGAAGT
AAGGTGGTACGATCGTGCCTTATTAGGAAGGCAACAGACGGGTCTGACATGGATTGGACGAACCACTGAA
TTGCCGCATTGCAGAGATATTGTATTTAAGTGCCTAGCTCGATACATAAACGGGTCTCTCTGGTTAGACC
AGATCTGAGCCTGGGAGCTCTCTGGCTAACTAGGGAACCCACTGCTTAAGCCTCAATAAAGCTTGCCTTG
AGTGCTTCAAGTAGTGTGTGCCCGTCTGTTGTGTGACTCTGGTAACTAGAGATCCCTCAGACCCTTTTAG
TCAGTGTGGAAAATCTCTAGCAGTGGCGCCCGAACAGGGACTTGAAAGCGAAAGGGAAACCAGAGGAGCT
CTCTCGACGCAGGACTCGGCTTGCTGAAGCGCGCACGGCAAGAGGCGAGGGGCGGCGACTGGTGAGTACG
CCAAAAATTTTGACTAGCGGAGGCTAGAAGGAGAGAGATGGGTGCGAGAGCGTCAGTATTAAGCGGGGGA
GAATTAGATCGCGATGGGAAAAAATTCGGTTAAGGCCAGGGGGAAAGAAAAAATATAAATTAAAACATAT
AGTATGGGCAAGCAGGGAGCTAGAACGATTCGCAGTTAATCCTGGCCTGTTAGAAACATCAGAAGGCTGT
AGACAAATACTGGGACAGCTACAACCATCCCTTCAGACAGGATCAGAAGAACTTAGATCATTATATAATA
CAGTAGCAACCCTCTATTGTGTGCATCAAAGGATAGAGATAAAAGACACCAAGGAAGCTTTAGACAAGAT
AGAGGAAGAGCAAAACAAAAGTAAGACCACCGCACAGCAAGCGGCCGCTGATCTTCAGACCTGGAGGAGG
AGATATGAGGGACAATTGGAGAAGTGAATTATATAAATATAAAGTAGTAAAAATTGAACCATTAGGAGTA
GCACCCACCAAGGCAAAGAGAAGAGTGGTGCAGAGAGAAAAAAGAGCAGTGGGAATAGGAGCTTTGTTCC
TTGGGTTCTTGGGAGCAGCAGGAAGCACTATGGGCGCAGCGTCAATGACGCTGACGGTACAGGCCAGACA
ATTATTGTCTGGTATAGTGCAGCAGCAGAACAATTTGCTGAGGGCTATTGAGGCGCAACAGCATCTGTTG
CAACTCACAGTCTGGGGCATCAAGCAGCTCCAGGCAAGAATCCTGGCTGTGGAAAGATACCTAAAGGATC
AACAGCTCCTGGGGATTTGGGGTTGCTCTGGAAAACTCATTTGCACCACTGCTGTGCCTTGGAATGCTAG
TTGGAGTAATAAATCTCTGGAACAGATTTGGAATCACACGACCTGGATGGAGTGGGACAGAGAAATTAAC
AATTACACAAGCTTAATACACTCCTTAATTGAAGAATCGCAAAACCAGCAAGAAAAGAATGAACAAGAAT
TATTGGAATTAGATAAATGGGCAAGTTTGTGGAATTGGTTTAACATAACAAATTGGCTGTGGTATATAAA
ATTATTCATAATGATAGTAGGAGGCTTGGTAGGTTTAAGAATAGTTTTTGCTGTACTTTCTATAGTGAAT
AGAGTTAGGCAGGGATATTCACCATTATCGTTTCAGACCCACCTCCCAACCCCGAGGGGACCCAGAGAGG
GCCTATTTCCCATGATTCCTTCATATTTGCATATACGATACAAGGCTGTTAGAGAGATAATTAGAATTAA
TTTGACTGTAAACACAAAGATATTAGTACAAAATACGTGACGTAGAAAGTAATAATTTCTTGGGTAGTTT
GCAGTTTTAAAATTATGTTTTAAAATGGACTATCATATGCTTACCGTAACTTGAAAGTATTTCGATTTCT
TGGCTTTATATATCTTGTGGAAAGGACGAAACACCGAAGAGGCTGTCAAGTCGTCTGTTTTAGAGCTAGA
AATAGCAAGTTAAAATAAGGCTAGTCCGTTATCAACTTGAAAAAGTGGCACCGAGTCGGTGCTTTTTTAA
GCTTGGCGTAACTAGATCTTGAGACAAATGGCAGTATTCATCCACAATTTTAAAAGAAAAGGGGGGATTG
GGGGGTACAGTGCAGGGGAAAGAATAGTAGACATAATAGCAACAGACATACAAACTAAAGAATTACAAAA
ACAAATTACAAAAATTCAAAATTTTCGGGTTTATTACAGGGACAGCAGAGATCCACTTTGGCGCCGGCTC
GAGGGGG
