>Addgene plasmid #75641 | HSPB8 gRNA (BRDN0001146985) | depositor partial sequence | sequence record 143101 | Target Sequence
AAGAGGCTGTCAAGTCGTCT
