>Addgene plasmid #75641 | HSPB8 gRNA (BRDN0001146985) | addgene partial sequence | sequence record 184275 | hU6-F
TAGAAAGTAATAATTTCTTGGGTAGTTTGCAGTTTTAAAATTATGTTTTAAAATGGACTATCATATGCTT
ACCGTAACTTGAAAGTATTTCGATTTCTTGGCTTTATATATCTTGTGGAAAGGACGAAACACCGAAGAGG
CTGTCAAGTCGTCTGTTTTAGAGCTAGAAATAGCAAGTTAAAATAAGGCTAGTCCGTTATCAACTTGAAA
AAGTGGCACCGAGTCGGTGCTTTTTTAAGCTTGGCGTAACTAGATCTTGAGACAAATGGCAGTATTCATC
CACAATTTTAAAAGAAAAGGGGGGATTGGGGGGTACAGTGCAGGGGAAAGAATAGTAGACATAATAGCAA
CAGACATACAAACTAAAGAATTACAAAAACAAATTACAAAAATTCAAAATTTTCGGGTTTATTACAGGGA
CAGCAGAGATCCACTTTGGCGCCGGCTCGAGGGGGCCCGGGTGCAAAGATGGATAAAGTTTTAAACAGAG
AGGAATCTTTGCAGCTAATGGACCTTCTAGGTCTTGAAAGGAGTGGGAATTGGCTCCGGTGCCCGTCAGT
GGGCAGAGCG
